Addgene plasmid #26143: pPR244-elav-1
Depositing lab: Phillip Newmark. Depositing organization: University of Illinois at Urbana-Champaign. Publication: A functional genomic screen in planarians identifies novel regulators of germ cell development. Wang Y, Stary JM, Wilhelm JE, Newmark PA. Genes Dev. 2010 Sep 15. 24(18):2081-92. 10.1101/gad.1951010 PubMed 20844018.
Backbone
  Vector backbone: pPR244
  Backbone size w/o insert (bp): 2650
  Vector type: RNAi
Growth in bacteria
  Bacterial resistance: Kanamycin, 50 μg/mL
  Growth temperature: 37°C
  Growth strain: DH5alpha
  Growth instructions: HT115(DE3)
  Copy number: Unknown
Gene/Insert
  Gene/Insert name: Smed-elav1 (alt name: elav1)
  Species: Schmidtea mediterranea
  Insert size (bp): 1504
  Cloning method: Restriction Enzyme
  Sequencing primers: 5′ CCTCGAGGTCGACGGTATC; 3′ AACAAAAGCTGGAGCTCCAC
Terms and licenses: Academic/Nonprofit Terms; Industry Terms: Not Available to Industry
How to cite: pPR244-elav-1 was a gift from Phillip Newmark (Addgene plasmid # 26143 ; http://n2t.net/addgene:26143 ; RRID:Addgene_26143)
