[The description below was written by a language model from this plasmid's Addgene catalogue record.]
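Description:
pPR244-elav-1 is a bacterial RNAi plasmid built on the pPR244 backbone (about 2.65 kb without insert). It carries a roughly 1.5 kb fragment of Smed-elav1 (elav1) from the planarian Schmidtea mediterranea, introduced by restriction enzyme cloning. The plasmid is selected in E. coli with kanamycin. The record lists a standard cloning strain for propagation and also names HT115(DE3). That strain is RNase III-deficient and expresses T7 RNA polymerase, and it is commonly used to produce double-stranded RNA in bacteria. Copy number is recorded as unknown. No feature table is supplied, so the origin of replication, the promoters flanking the insert and any other backbone elements are not stated. The mention of HT115(DE3) fits a design in which the insert is transcribed from both strands to yield dsRNA, but the promoter arrangement itself is not documented here.

The payload is the elav1 sequence alone, with no tags, reporters or fusion partners listed. ELAV-family genes generally encode RNA-binding proteins, although the record gives no functional annotation for this planarian homolog. The RNAi vector type and the associated work, a functional genomic screen for regulators of germ cell development in planarians, indicate that the construct serves as a template for generating elav1 dsRNA to knock the gene down in S. mediterranea and assess the resulting phenotype. The record does not state which portion of the transcript the insert covers, nor its orientation in the vector.
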