>Addgene plasmid #26143 | pPR244-elav-1 | addgene partial sequence | sequence record 32251 | 26143 with pPR244-F 5-CCTCGAGGTCGACGGTATC
TTGCTGTCGAGCATTAACAACATTGTCAATGTCAAATCAGGAAAGTATGCCAGACGAAATGACAAATTGC
AGCAATGCCATAATTAGTTCAACAACTGACCAAAGAGCTTCAGGAGATACTGGAGATCACTGCAAGGAAA
ATAAAAGTTCTAATCAAGAAAGTAATAATCTGTTAAACAGTGATTCAAGTTTAGATGATGTAAATGGATC
AGAAAATCAGTCAAGTTTGATGGGACAAGTGGATTGGAATGGAACAATATGTGAAAGAAACATGGAATCA
GTAACTCCTAGTCCAACCAGTAATGATTCGTTAAACATGAACTGCGAAAATAAAACTAATTTAATTGTAA
ATTATTTGCCACCAAATATGACTCAAGAAGAAGTACGTGCTCTATTCACAAGTATTGGAGAGGTTGAAAG
CTGTAAGTTAGTTCGAGATAAAACAACCGGTGAGAGTTTGGGATATGCCTTCGTTAAGTTTGTACGCCCA
AATGACGCTGAGAAAGCAATTAAAACACTTAACGGTCTTAGATTACAAAATAAAACAATTAAAGTTTCCT
TAGCTAGACCAAGTTCAGAATCAATTAAGGGCGCCAATTTATACATCTGTGGATTACCAAAGAAGATGAC
TCAAGTAGAATTGGAAGAACAGTTTTCTCAATGTGGAAAAATAATAACTGCTAGAATTTTGTATGATAAT
AAAACCGGTTTGTCGCGAGGTGTTGCATTTATAAGATTTGATCAGAGGTGTGAAGCTGAGATGGCAATAA
AAAAACTAAATGGTCATATGCCAGATAATTCGAGTGAACCAATTACAGTAAAATTTGCTAATTCTCCAAG
TACCACTACGCGTCAAGACAACTTAAGTCTCGCACTTTTGAAACAAGCTGCCCAATTGCAGACAGCTGCT
GTGAGTGCTGTTTCAACTCCTAATCGTTCGAATT
